>Addgene plasmid #52301 | pGEx-4T-1-YTHDF2 | depositor partial sequence | sequence record 80940 | YTHDF2 isoform 2
ATGTCAGATTCCTACTTACCCAGTTACTACAGTCCCTCCATTGGCTTCTCCTATTCTTTGGGTGAAGCTG
CTTGGTCTACGGGGGGTGACACAGCCATGCCCTACTTAACTTCTTATGGACAGCTGAGCAACGGAGAGCC
CCACTTCCTACCAGATGCAATGTTTGGGCAACCAGGAGCCCTAGGTAGCACTCCATTTCTTGGTCAGCAT
GGTTTTAATTTCTTTCCCAGTGGGATTGACTTCTCAGCATGGGGAAATAACAGTTCTCAGGGACAGTCTA
CTCAGAGCTCTGGATATAGTAGCAATTATGCTTATGCACCTAGCTCCTTAGGTGGAGCCATGATTGATGG
ACAGTCAGCTTTTGCCAATGAGACCCTCAATAAGGCTCCTGGCATGAATACTATAGACCAAGGGATGGCA
GCACTGAAGTTGGGTAGCACAGAAGTTGCAAGCAATGTTCCAAAAGTTGTAGGTTCTGCTGTTGGTAGCG
GGTCCATTACTAGTAACATCGTGGCTTCCAATAGTTTGCCTCCAGCCACCATTGCTCCTCCAAAACCAGC
ATCTTGGGCTGATATTGCTAGCAAGCCTGCAAAACAGCAACCTAAACTGAAGACCAAGAATGGCATTGCA
GGGTCAAGTCTTCCGCCACCCCCGATAAAGCATAACATGGATATTGGAACTTGGGATAACAAGGGTCCCG
TTGCAAAAGCCCCCTCACAGGCTTTGGTTCAGAATATAGGTCAGCCAACCCAGGGGTCTCCTCAGCCTGT
AGGTCAGCAGGCTAACAATAGCCCACCAGTGGCTCAGGCATCAGTAGGGCAACAGACACAGCCATTGCCT
CCACCTCCACCACAGCCTGCCCAGCTTTCAGTCCAGCAACAGGCAGCTCAGCCAACCCGCTGGGTAGCAC
CTCGGAACCGTGGCAGTGGGTTCGGTCATAATGGGGTGGATGGTAATGGAGTAGGACAGTCTCAGGCTGG
TTCTGGATCTACTCCTTCAGAACCCCACCCAGTGTTGGAGAAGCTTCGGTCCATTAATAACTATAACCCC
AAAGATTTTGACTGGAATCTGAAACATGGCCGGGTTTTCATCATTAAGAGCTACTCTGAGGACGATATTC
ACCGTTCCATTAAGTATAATATTTGGTGCAGCACAGAGCATGGTAACAAGAGACTGGATGCTGCTTATCG
TTCCATGAACGGGAAAGGCCCCGTTTACTTACTTTTCAGTGTCAACGGCAGTGGACACTTCTGTGGCGTG
GCAGAAATGAAATCTGCTGTGGACTACAACACATGTGCAGGTGTGTGGTCCCAGGACAAATGGAAGGGTC
GTTTTGATGTCAGGTGGATTTTTGTGAAGGACGTTCCCAATAGCCAACTGCGACACATTCGCCTAGAGAA
CAACGAGAATAAACCAGTGACCAACTCTAGGGACACTCAGGAAGTGCCTCTGGAAAAGGCTAAGCAGGTG
TTGAAAATTATAGCCAGCTACAAGCACACCACTTCCATTTTTGATGACTTCTCACACTATGAGAAACGCC
AAGAGGAAGAAGAAAGTGTTAAAAAGGAACGTCAAGGTCGTGGGAAATAA
