>Addgene plasmid #52301 | pGEx-4T-1-YTHDF2 | addgene partial sequence | sequence record 82662 | pGEX-3 5'-CCGGGAGCTGCATGTGTCAGAGG-3'
AACGCGCGAGGCAGATCGTCAGTCAGTCACGATGCGGCCGCTCGAGTCATTTCCCACGACCTTGACGTTC
CTTTTTAACACTTTCTTCTTCCTCTTGGCGTTTCTCATAGTGTGAGAAGTCATCAAAAATGGAAGTGGTG
TGCTTGTAGCTGGCTATAATTTTCAACACCTGCTTAGCCTTTTCCAGAGGCACTTCCTGAGTGTCCCTAG
AGTTGGTCACTGGTTTATTCTCGTTGTTCTCTAGGCGAATGTGTCGCAGTTGGCTATTGGGAACGTCCTT
CACAAAAATCCACCTGACATCAAAACGACCCTTCCATTTGTCCTGGGACCACACACCTGCACATGTGTTG
TAGTCCACAGCAGATTTCATTTCTGCCACGCCACAGAAGTGTCCACTGCCGTTGACACTGAAAAGTAAGT
AAACGGGGCCTTTCCCGTTCATGGAACGATAAGCAGCATCCAGTCTCTTGTTACCATGCTCTGTGCTGCA
CCAAATATTATACTTAATGGAACGGTGAATATCGTCCTCAGAGTAGCTCTTAATGATGAAAACCCGGCCA
TGTTTCAGATTCCAGTCAAAATCTTTGGGGTTATAGTTATTAATGGACCGAAGCTTCTCCAACACTGGGT
GGGGTTCTGAAGGAGTAGATCCAGAACCAGCCTGAGACTGTCCTACTCCATTACCATCCACCCCATTATG
ACCGAACCCACTGCCACGGTTCCGAGGTGCTACCCAGCGGGTTGGCTGAGCTGCCTGTTGCTGGACTGAA
AGCTGGGCAGGCTGTGGTGGAGGTGGAGGCAATGGCTGTGTCTGTTGCCCTACTGATGCCTGAGCCACTG
