>Addgene plasmid #52301 | pGEx-4T-1-YTHDF2 | addgene partial sequence | sequence record 82663 | pGEX-5 5'-GGGCTGGCAAGCCACGTTTGGTG-3'
AATCGGATCTGGTTCCGCGTGGATCCATGTCAGATTCCTACTTACCCAGTTACTACAGTCCCTCCATTGG
CTTCTCCTATTCTTTGGGTGAAGCTGCTTGGTCTACGGGGGGTGACACAGCCATGCCCTACTTAACTTCT
TATGGACAGCTGAGCAACGGAGAGCCCCACTTCCTACCAGATGCAATGTTTGGGCAACCAGGAGCCCTAG
GTAGCACTCCATTTCTTGGTCAGCATGGTTTTAATTTCTTTCCCAGTGGGATTGACTTCTCAGCATGGGG
AAATAACAGTTCTCAGGGACAGTCTACTCAGAGCTCTGGATATAGTAGCAATTATGCTTATGCACCTAGC
TCCTTAGGTGGAGCCATGATTGATGGACAGTCAGCTTTTGCCAATGAGACCCTCAATAAGGCTCCTGGCA
TGAATACTATAGACCAAGGGATGGCAGCACTGAAGTTGGGTAGCACAGAAGTTGCAAGCAATGTTCCAAA
AGTTGTAGGTTCTGCTGTTGGTAGCGGGTCCATTACTAGTAACATCGTGGCTTCCAATAGTTTGCCTCCA
GCCACCATTGCTCCTCCAAAACCAGCATCTTGGGCTGATATTGCTAGCAAGCCTGCAAAACAGCAACCTA
AACTGAAGACCAAGAATGGCATTGCAGGGTCAAGTCTTCCGCCACCCCCGATAAAGCATAACATGGATAT
TGGAACTTGGGATAACAAGGGTCCCGTTGCAAAAGCCCCCTCACAGGCTTTGGTTCAGAATATAGGTCAG
CCAACCCAGGGGTCTCCTCAGCCTGTAGGTCAGCAGGCTAACAATAGCCCACCAGTGGCTC
