[The description below was written by a language model from this plasmid's Addgene catalogue record.]
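Description:
pGEx-4T-1-YTHDF2 is a bacterial expression plasmid built on the pGEX-4T-1 backbone for producing human YTHDF2 as a glutathione S-transferase fusion protein in E. coli. The recorded total size is about 6.5 kb, of which roughly 1.6 kb is insert. The plasmid is selected with ampicillin. The record lists its copy number as unknown and does not describe the origin of replication. No feature table accompanies the entry, so the description rests on the catalogue fields alone.

The insert is the coding sequence of YTHDF2 isoform 2 (Homo sapiens), cloned by restriction digestion between the BamHI and XhoI sites of the polylinker, both of which remain intact. Transcription is driven by the tac promoter, a strong hybrid trp/lac promoter that is normally held off by Lac repressor and induced with IPTG. The GST tag is supplied by the backbone and sits at the N terminus of YTHDF2. It allows the fusion protein to be captured on glutathione affinity resin, and it often improves the solubility of the fused partner. Vectors of the pGEX-4T series typically place a thrombin cleavage site between GST and the cloned protein, although the record does not mention this explicitly.

YTHDF2 is a YTH-domain protein known as a reader of N6-methyladenosine in RNA, and the plasmid was deposited with a study of m6A-dependent regulation of messenger RNA stability. The stated purpose is simply recombinant expression of GST-tagged YTHDF2 in E. coli. Such a protein would suit purification and in vitro biochemical work such as RNA-binding assays, though the record does not name specific applications.
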