Addgene plasmid #52301: pGEx-4T-1-YTHDF2
Purpose: Encode YTHDF2 isoform 2 with N-terminal GST tag for E. coli expression
Depositing lab: Chuan He. Depositing organization: University of Chicago. Publication: N6-methyladenosine-dependent regulation of messenger RNA stability. Wang X, Lu Z, Gomez A, Hon GC, Yue Y, Han D, Fu Y, Parisien M, Dai Q, Jia G, Ren B, Pan T, He C. Nature. 2014 Jan 2;505(7481):117-20. doi: 10.1038/nature12730. Epub 2013 Nov 27. PubMed 24284625.
Backbone
  Vector backbone: pGEx-4T-1
  Backbone size w/o insert (bp): 4969
  Total vector size (bp): 6538
  Vector type: Bacterial Expression
Growth in bacteria
  Bacterial resistance: Ampicillin, 100 μg/mL
  Growth temperature: 37°C
  Growth strain: DH5alpha
  Growth instructions: For protein expression, please use BL21 and 16 C.
  Copy number: Unknown
Gene/Insert
  Gene/Insert name: YTHDF2
  Species: H. sapiens (human)
  Insert size (bp): 1590
  GenBank ID: NM_001172828
  Entrez Gene: YTHDF2 (a.k.a. CAHL, DF2, HGRG8, NY-REN-2)
  Promoter: tac
  Tag / fusion protein: GST (N terminal on backbone)
  Cloning method: Restriction Enzyme; 5′ cloning site BamHI (not destroyed); 3′ cloning site XhoI (not destroyed)
  Sequencing primers: 5′ 5' GGGCTGGCAAGCCACGTTTGGTG 3'; 3′ 5' CCGGGAGCTGCATGTGTCAGAGG 3'
Terms and licenses: Academic/Nonprofit Terms; Industry Terms: Not Available to Industry
How to cite: pGEx-4T-1-YTHDF2 was a gift from Chuan He (Addgene plasmid # 52301 ; http://n2t.net/addgene:52301 ; RRID:Addgene_52301)
